>Addgene plasmid #69842 | pEGFP-C3-PLK4-K41M-S285A-T289A-3xFLAG | depositor full sequence | sequence record 123881 | pEGFP-C3-PLK4-K41M-S285A-T289A-3xFLAG sequence 7704 bps
ATGGTGAGCAAGGGCGAGGAGCTGTTCACCGGGGTGGTGCCCATCCTGGTCGAGCTGGACGGCGACGTAA
ACGGCCACAAGTTCAGCGTGTCCGGCGAGGGCGAGGGCGATGCCACCTACGGCAAGCTGACCCTGAAGTT
CATCTGCACCACCGGCAAGCTGCCCGTGCCCTGGCCCACCCTCGTGACCACCCTGACCTACGGCGTGCAG
TGCTTCAGCCGCTACCCCGACCACATGAAGCAGCACGACTTCTTCAAGTCCGCCATGCCCGAAGGCTACG
TCCAGGAGCGCACCATCTTCTTCAAGGACGACGGCAACTACAAGACCCGCGCCGAGGTGAAGTTCGAGGG
CGACACCCTGGTGAACCGCATCGAGCTGAAGGGCATCGACTTCAAGGAGGACGGCAACATCCTGGGGCAC
AAGCTGGAGTACAACTACAACAGCCACAACGTCTATATCATGGCCGACAAGCAGAAGAACGGCATCAAGG
TGAACTTCAAGATCCGCCACAACATCGAGGACGGCAGCGTGCAGCTCGCCGACCACTACCAGCAGAACAC
CCCCATCGGCGACGGCCCCGTGCTGCTGCCCGACAACCACTACCTGAGCACCCAGTCCGCCCTGAGCAAA
GACCCCAACGAGAAGCGCGATCACATGGTCCTGCTGGAGTTCGTGACCGCCGCCGGGATCACTCTCGGCA
TGGACGAGCTGTACAAGTACTCAGATCTCGAGCTCAAGCTTGGTACCATGGCGACCTGCATCGGGGAGAA
GATCGAGGATTTTAAAGTTGGAAATCTGCTTGGTAAAGGATCATTTGCTGGTGTCTACAGAGCTGAGTCC
ATTCACACTGGTTTGGAAGTTGCAATCATGATGATAGATAAGAAAGCCATGTACAAAGCAGGAATGGTAC
AGAGAGTCCAAAATGAGGTGAAAATACATTGCCAATTGAAACATCCTTCTATCTTGGAGCTTTATAACTA
TTTTGAAGATAGCAATTATGTGTATCTGGTATTAGAAATGTGCCATAATGGAGAAATGAACAGGTATCTA
AAGAATAGAGTGAAACCCTTCTCAGAAAATGAAGCTCGACACTTCATGCACCAGATCATCACAGGGATGT
TGTATCTTCATTCTCATGGTATACTACACCGGGACCTCACACTTTCTAACCTCCTACTGACTCGTAATAT
GAACATCAAGATTGCTGATTTTGGGCTGGCAACTCAACTGAAAATGCCACATGAAAAGCACTATACATTA
TGTGGAACTCCTAACTACATTTCACCAGAAATTGCCACTCGAAGTGCACATGGCCTTGAATCTGATGTTT
GGTCCCTGGGCTGTATGTTTTATACATTACTTATCGGGAGACCACCCTTCGACACTGACACAGTCAAGAA
CACATTAAATAAAGTAGTATTGGCAGATTATGAAATGCCATCTTTTTTGTCAATAGAGGCCAAGGACCTT
ATTCACCAGTTACTTCGTAGAAATCCAGCAGATCGTTTAAGTCTGTCTTCAGTATTGGACCATCCTTTTA
TGTCCCGAAATTCTTCAACAAAAAGTAAAGATTTAGGAACTGTGGAAGACTCAATTGATGCTGGGCATGC
CGCAATTTCTACTGCAATTACAGCTTCTTCCAGTACCAGTATAAGTGGTAGTTTATTTGACAAAAGAAGA
CTTTTGATTGGTCAGCCACTCCCAAATAAAATGACTGTATTTCCAAAGAATAAAAGTTCAACTGATTTTT
CTTCTTCAGGAGATGGAAACAGTTTTTATACTCAGTGGGGAAATCAAGAAACCAGTAATAGTGGAAGGGG
AAGAGTAATTCAAGATGCAGAAGAAAGGCCACATTCTCGATACCTTCGTAGAGCTTATTCCTCTGATAGA
TCTGGCACTTCTAATAGTCAGTCTCAAGCAAAAACATATACAATGGAACGATGTCACTCAGCAGAAATGC
TTTCAGTGTCCAAAAGATCAGGAGGAGGTGAAAATGAAGAGAGGTACTCACCCACAGACAACAATGCCAA
CATTTTTAACTTCTTTAAAGAAAAGACATCCAGTAGTTCTGGATCTTTTGAAAGACCTGATAACAATCAA
GCACTCTCCAATCATCTTTGTCCAGGAAAAACTCCTTTTCCATTTGCAGACCCGACACCTCAGACTGAAA
CCGTACAACAGTGGTTTGGGAATCTGCAAATAAATGCTCATTTAAGAAAAACTACTGAATATGACAGCAT
CAGCCCAAACCGGGACTTCCAGGGCCATCCAGATTTGCAGAAGGACACATCAAAAAATGCCTGGACTGAT
ACAAAAGTCAAAAAGAACTCTGATGCTTCTGATAATGCACATTCTGTAAAACAGCAAAATACCATGAAAT
ATATGACTGCACTTCACAGTAAACCTGAGATAATCCAACAAGAATGTGTTTTTGGCTCAGATCCTCTTTC
TGAACAGAGCAAGACTAGGGGTATGGAGCCACCATGGGGTTATCAGAATCGTACATTAAGAAGCATTACA
TCTCCGTTGGTTGCTCACAGGTTAAAACCAATCAGACAGAAAACCAAAAAGGCTGTGGTGAGCATACTTG
ATTCAGAGGAGGTGTGTGTGGAGCTTGTAAAGGAGTATGCATCTCAAGAATATGTGAAAGAAGTTCTTCA
GATATCTAGTGATGGAAATACGATCACTATTTATTATCCAAATGGTGGTAGAGGTTTTCCTCTTGCTGAT
AGACCACCCTCACCTACTGACAACATCAGTAGGTACAGCTTTGACAATTTACCAGAAAAATACTGGCGAA
AATATCAATATGCTTCCAGGTTTGTACAGCTTGTAAGATCTAAATCTCCCAAAATCACTTATTTTACAAG
ATATGCTAAATGCATTTTGATGGAGAATTCTCCTGGTGCTGATTTTGAGGTTTGGTTTTATGATGGGGTA
AAAATACACAAAACAGAAGATTTCATTCAGGTGATTGAAAAGACAGGGAAGTCTTACACTTTAAAAAGTG
AAAGTGAAGTTAATAGCTTGAAAGAGGAGATAAAAATGTATATGGACCATGCTAATGAGGGTCATCGTAT
TTGTTTAGCACTGGAATCCATAATTTCAGAAGAGGAAAGGAAAACTAGGAGTGCTCCCTTTTTCCCAATA
ATCATAGGAAGAAAACCTGGTAGTACTAGTTCACCTAAGGCCTTATCACCTCCTCCTTCTGTGGACTCAA
ATTACCCAACGAGAGATAGAGCATCTTTCAACAGAATGGTCATGCATAGTGCTGCTTCTCCAACACAGGC
ACCAATCCTTAATCCCTCTATGGTTACAAATGAAGGACTTGGTCTTACAACTACAGCTTCTGGAACAGAC
ATCTCTTCTAATAGTCTAAAAGATTGTCTTCCTAAATCAGCACAACTTTTGAAATCTGTTTTTGTGAAAA
ATGTTGGTTGGGCTACACAGTTAACTAGTGGAGCTGTGTGGGTTCAGTTTAATGATGGGTCCCAGTTGGT
TGTGCAGGCAGGAGTGTCTTCTATCAGTTATACCTCACCAAATGGTCAAACAACTAGGTATGGAGAAAAT
GAAAAATTACCAGACTACATCAAACAGAAATTACAGTGTCTGTCTTCCATCCTTTTGATGTTTTCTAATC
CGACTCCTAATTTTCATAAGCTTCGAATTCTGCAGTCGACGATGGACTACAAAGACCATGACGGTGATTA
TAAAGATCATGATATCGATTACAAGGATGACGATGACAAAGGATCCACCGGATCTAGATAACTGATCATA
ATCAGCCATACCACATTTGTAGAGGTTTTACTTGCTTTAAAAAACCTCCCACACCTCCCCCTGAACCTGA
AACATAAAATGAATGCAATTGTTGTTGTTAACTTGTTTATTGCAGCTTATAATGGTTACAAATAAAGCAA
TAGCATCACAAATTTCACAAATAAAGCATTTTTTTCACTGCATTCTAGTTGTGGTTTGTCCAAACTCATC
AATGTATCTTAACGCGTAAATTGTAAGCGTTAATATTTTGTTAAAATTCGCGTTAAATTTTTGTTAAATC
AGCTCATTTTTTAACCAATAGGCCGAAATCGGCAAAATCCCTTATAAATCAAAAGAATAGACCGAGATAG
GGT
[37 nt withheld, positions 4134-4170]
AAAGAACGTGGACTCCAACGTCAAAGG
[49 nt withheld, positions 4198-4246]
T
[91 nt withheld, positions 4248-4338]
G
[124 nt withheld, positions 4340-4463]
CAGGTGGCACTTTTCGGGGAAATGTGCGCGGAACCCCTATTTGTTTATTTTTCTAAATACATTCAAATAT
GTATCCGCTCATGAGACAATAACCCTGATAAATGCTTCAATAATATTGAAAAAGGAAGAGTCCTGAGGCG
GAAAGAACCAGCTGTGGAATGTGTGTCAGTTAGGGTGTGGAAAGTCCCCAGGCTCCCCAGCAGGCAGAAG
TATGCAAAGCATGCATCTCAATTAGTCAGCAACCAGGTGTGGAAAGTCCCCAGGCTCCCCAGCAGGCAGA
AGTATGCAAAGCATGCATCTCAATTAGTCAGCAACCATAGTCCCGCCCCTAACTCCGCCCATCCCGCCCC
TAACTCCGCCCAGTTCCGCCCATTCTCCGCCCCATGGCTGACTAATTTTTTTTATTTATGCAGAGGCCGA
GGCCGCCTCGGCCTCTGAGCTATTCCAGAAGTAGTGAGGAGGCTTTTTTGGAGGCCTAGGCTTTTGCAAA
GATCGATCAAGAGACAGGATGAGGATCGTTTCGCATGATTGAACAAGATGGATTGCACGCAGGTTCTCCG
GCCGCTTGGGTGGAGAGGCTATTCGGCTATGACTGGGCACAACAGACAATCGGCTGCTCTGATGCCGCCG
TGTTCCGGCTGTCAGCGCAGGGGCGCCCGGTTCTTTTTGTCAAGACCGACCTGTCCGGTGCCCTGAATGA
ACTGCAAGACGAGGCAGCGCGGCTATCGTGGCTGGCCACGACGGGCGTTCCTTGCGCAGCTGTGCTCGAC
GTTGTCACTGAAGCGGGAAGGGACTGGCTGCTATTGGGCGAAGTGCCGGGGCAGGATCTCCTGTCATCTC
ACCTTGCTCCTGCCGAGAAAGTATCCATCATGGCTGATGCAATGCGGCGGCTGCATACGCTTGATCCGGC
TACCTGCCCATTCGACCACCAAGCGAAACATCGCATCGAGCGAGCACGTACTCGGATGGAAGCCGGTCTT
GTCGATCAGGATGATCTGGACGAAGAGCATCAGGGGCTCGCGCCAGCCGAACTGTTCGCCAGGCTCAAGG
CGAGCATGCCCGACGGCGAGGATCTCGTCGTGACCCATGGCGATGCCTGCTTGCCGAATATCATGGTGGA
AAATGGCCGCTTTTCTGGATTCATCGACTGTGGCCGGCTGGGTGTGGCGGACCGCTATCAGGACATAGCG
TTGGCTACCCGTGATATTGCTGAAGAGCTTGGCGGCGAATGGGCTGACCGCTTCCTCGTGCTTTACGGTA
TCGCCGCTCCCGATTCGCAGCGCATCGCCTTCTATCGCCTTCTTGACGAGTTCTTCTGAGCGGGACTCTG
GGGTTCGAAATGACCGACCAAGCGACGCCCAACCTGCCATCACGAGATTTCGATTCCACCGCCGCCTTCT
ATGAAAGGTTGGGCTTCGGAATCGTTTTCCGGGACGCCGGCTGGATGATCCTCCAGCGCGGGGATCTCAT
GCTGGAGTTCTTCGCCCACCCTAGGGGGAGGCTAACTGAAACACGGAAGGAGACAATACCGGAAGGAACC
CGCGCTATGACGGCAATAAAAAGACAGAATAAAACGCACGGTGTTGGGTCGTTTGTTCATAAACGCGGGG
TTCGGTCCCAGGGCTGGCACTCTGTCGATACCCCACCGAGACCCCATTGGGGCCAATACGCCCGCGTTTC
TTCCTTTTCCCCACCCCACCCCCCAAGTTCGGGTGAAGGCCCAGGGCTCGCAGCCAACGTCGGGGCGGCA
GGCCCTGCCATAGCCTCAGGTTACTCATATATACTTTAGATTGATTTAAAACTTCATTTTTAATTTAAAA
GGATCTAGGTGAAGATCCTTTTTGATAATCTCATGACCAAAATCCCTTAACGTGAGTTTTCGTTCCACTG
AGCGTCAGACCCCGTAGAAAAGATCAAAGGATCTTCTTGAGATCCTTTTTTTCTGCGCGTAATCTGCTGC
TTGCAAACAAAAAAACCACCGCTACCAGCGGTGGTTTGTTTGCCGGATCAAGAGCTACCAACTCTTTTTC
CGAAGGTAACTGGCTTCAGCAGAGCGCAGATACCAAATACTGTCCTTCTAGTGTAGCCGTAGTTAGGCCA
CCACTTCAAGAACTCTGTAGCACCGCCTACATACCTCGCTCTGCTAATCCTGTTACCAGTGGCTGCTGCC
AGTGGCGATAAGTCGTGTCTTACCGGGTTGGACTCAAGACGATAGTTACCGGATAAGGCGCAGCGGTCGG
GCTGAACGGGGGGTTCGTGCACACAGCCCAGCTTGGAGCGAACGACCTACACCGAACTGAGATACCTACA
GCGTGAGCTATGAGAAAGCGCCACGCTTCCCGAAGGGAGAAAGGCGGACAGGTATCCGGTAAGCGGCAGG
GTCGGAACAGGAGAGCGCACGAGGGAGCTTCCAGGGGGAAACGCCTGGTATCTTTATAGTCCTGTCGGGT
TTCGCCACCTCTGACTTGAGCGTCGATTTTTGTGATGCTCGTCAGGGGGGCGGAGCCTATGGAAAAACGC
CAGCAACGCGGCCTTTTTACGGTTCCTGGCCTTTTGCTGGCCTTTTGCTCACATGTTCTTTCCTGCGTTA
TCCCCTGATTCTGTGGATAACCGTATTACCGCCATGCATTAGTTATTAATAGTAATCAATTACGGGGTCA
TTAGTTCATAGCCCATATATGGAGTTCCGCGTTACATAACTTACGGTAAATGGCCCGCCTGGCTGACCGC
CCAACGACCCCCGCCCATTGACGTCAATAATGACGTATGTTCCCATAGTAACGCCAATAGGGACTTTCCA
TTGACGTCAATGGGTGGAGTATTTACGGTAAACTGCCCACTTGGCAGTACATCAAGTGTATCATATGCCA
AGTACGCCCCCTATTGACGTCAATGACGGTAAATGGCCCGCCTGGCATTATGCCCAGTACATGACCTTAT
GGGACTTTCCTACTTGGCAGTACATCTACGTATTAGTCATCGCTATTACCATGGTGATGCGGTTTTGGCA
GTACATCAATGGGCGTGGATAGCGGTTTGACTCACGGGGATTTCCAAGTCTCCACCCCATTGACGTCAAT
GGGAGTTTGTTTTGGCACCAAAATCAACGGGACTTTCCAAAATGTCGTAACAACTCCGCCCCATTGACGC
AAATGGGCGGTAGGCGTGTACGGTGGGAGGTCTATATAAGCAGAGCTGGTTTAGTGAACCGTCAGATCCG
CTAGCGCTACCGGTCGCCACC
Features (pLannotate 1.2.2; 17 found; start..end, strand, type, name):
      1..717     +  CDS            EGFP: EGFP is a basic (constitutively fluorescent) green fluorescent protein published in 1996, derived from Aequorea victoria. It is reported to be a rapidly-maturing weak dimer with moderate acid sensitivity.
    719..741     +  misc_feature   MCS (fragment): multiple cloning site
    748..3657    +  CDS            PLK4: PLK4_HUMAN - Also known as SAK, STK18. Experimental evidence at protein level: Swiss-Prot protein existence level 1. Serine/threonine-protein kinase that plays a central role in centriole duplication. Able to trigger procentriole formation on the surface of the parental centriole cylinder, leading to the recruitment of centriole biogenesis proteins such as SASS6, CENPJ/CPAP, CCP110, CEP135 and gamma-tubulin. When overexpressed, it is able to induce centrosome amplification through the simultaneous generation of multiple procentrioles adjoining each parental centriole during S phase. Phosphoryl
   3658..3681    +  misc_feature   MCS (fragment): multiple cloning site
   3685..3749    +  CDS            3xFLAG (fragment): three tandem FLAG® epitope tags, followed by an enterokinase cleavage site
   3773..3857    +  CDS            large T antigen (fragment): large T antigen from SV40 (simian virus 40)
   3880..4001    +  polyA_signal   SV40 poly(A) signal: SV40 polyadenylation signal
   4035..4463    -  rep_origin     f1 ori (sequence partly withheld): f1 bacteriophage origin of replication; arrow indicates direction of (+) strand synthesis
   4490..4594    +  promoter       AmpR promoter: bla
   4596..4953    +  promoter       SV40 promoter: SV40 enhancer and early promoter
   4988..5782    +  CDS            NeoR/KanR: aminoglycoside phosphotransferase from Tn5; aph(3')-II (or nptII); confers resistance to neomycin, kanamycin, and G418 (Geneticin®)
   5803..5955    +  CDS            ble (fragment): BLE_KLEPN - Experimental evidence at protein level: Swiss-Prot protein existence level 1. Binding protein with a strong affinity to the bleomycin family of antibiotics. Binds to CL990; an antimitotic-antibiotic compound. From Klebsiella pneumoniae.
   6014..6061    +  polyA_signal   HSV TK poly(A) signal: herpes simplex virus thymidine kinase polyadenylation signal (Cole and Stacy, 1985)
   6152..6168    -  polyA_signal   bGH poly(A) signal (fragment): bovine growth hormone polyadenylation signal
   6390..6978    +  rep_origin     ori: high-copy-number ColE1/pMB1/pBR322/pUC origin of replication
   7153..7456    +  enhancer       CMV enhancer: human cytomegalovirus immediate early enhancer
   7457..7660    +  promoter       CMV promoter: human cytomegalovirus (CMV) immediate early promoter
