[The description below was written by a language model from this plasmid's Addgene catalogue record and pLannotate feature annotations shown in this document.]
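Description:
pEGFP-C3-PLK4-K41M-S285A-T289A-3xFLAG is a 7.7 kb mammalian expression plasmid built on the Clontech pEGFP-C3 backbone. It replicates in E. coli at high copy from a ColE1/pUC-type origin and also carries an f1 phage origin. A single NeoR/KanR (Tn5 aminoglycoside phosphotransferase) gene serves both hosts. A bacterial bla-type promoter drives it for kanamycin selection, and the adjacent SV40 enhancer/early promoter, with an HSV TK polyadenylation signal downstream, drives it in mammalian cells for G418 selection of stable transfectants. The short fragments annotated as ble, SV40 large T antigen and bGH poly(A) appear to be partial matches to backbone sequence rather than functional parts.

The payload is human PLK4 isoform 1, a 2.9 kb coding sequence inserted at HindIII sites in the multiple cloning site. It lies downstream of EGFP and upstream of a 3xFLAG epitope, so the product carries an N-terminal EGFP tag and a C-terminal 3xFLAG tag. Transcription comes from the CMV immediate early enhancer and promoter and ends at the SV40 poly(A) signal. PLK4 is the serine/threonine kinase that controls centriole duplication, and its overexpression can cause centrosome amplification. This version carries K41M, which the record describes as making the kinase dead, together with alanine substitutions at S285 and T289. The record does not state the role of these two residues, but the associated publication concerns PLK4 autophosphorylation and its role in centriole duplication. The EGFP tag allows the protein to be followed by fluorescence in transfected cells, and the FLAG epitope supports immunodetection or immunoprecipitation. This makes the construct suitable as a catalytically inactive comparator alongside other PLK4 variants.
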