Addgene plasmid #69842: pEGFP-C3-PLK4-K41M-S285A-T289A-3xFLAG
Purpose: This plasmid encodes kinase dead PLK4 isoform 1 carrying K41M and S285A/T289A mutations with an N-terminal EGFP tag and C-terminal 3xFLAG tag
Depositing lab: Michel Bornens. Depositing organization: Institut Curie. Publication: Autophosphorylation of polo-like kinase 4 and its role in centriole duplication. Sillibourne JE, Tack F, Vloemans N, Boeckx A, Thambirajah S, Bonnet P, Ramaekers FC, Bornens M, Grand-Perret T. Mol Biol Cell. 2010 Feb 15;21(4):547-61. doi: 10.1091/mbc.E09-06-0505. Epub 2009 Dec 23. PubMed 20032307.
Backbone
  Vector backbone: pEGFP-C3
  Backbone manufacturer: Clontech
  Backbone size w/o insert (bp): 4794
  Total vector size (bp): 7704
  Vector type: Mammalian Expression
  Selectable markers: Neomycin (select with G418)
Growth in bacteria
  Bacterial resistance: Kanamycin, 50 μg/mL
  Growth temperature: 37°C
  Growth strain: DH5alpha
  Copy number: High Copy
Gene/Insert
  Gene/Insert name: PLK4
  Species: H. sapiens (human)
  Insert size (bp): 2910
  Mutation: K41M-S285A-T289A
  GenBank ID: NM_014264
  Entrez Gene: PLK4 (a.k.a. MCCRP2, SAK, STK18)
  Promoter: CMV
  Tag / fusion protein: EGFP (N terminal on insert); 3xFLAG tag (C terminal on insert)
  Cloning method: Restriction Enzyme; 5′ cloning site Hind III (not destroyed); 3′ cloning site Hind III (not destroyed)
  Sequencing primers: 5′ GFP 3' Fw (TTCGTGACCGCCGCCGGGATCA)
Terms and licenses: Academic/Nonprofit Terms; Industry Terms: Not Available to Industry
How to cite: pEGFP-C3-PLK4-K41M-S285A-T289A-3xFLAG was a gift from Michel Bornens (Addgene plasmid # 69842 ; http://n2t.net/addgene:69842 ; RRID:Addgene_69842)
