>Addgene plasmid #69842 | pEGFP-C3-PLK4-K41M-S285A-T289A-3xFLAG | addgene partial sequence | sequence record 127662 | CMV-d2eGFP-F 5'-TATATCATGGCCGACAAGC-3'
CCGCCACAACATCGAGGACGGCAGCGTGCAGCTCGCCGACCACTACCAGCAGAACACCCCCATCGGCGAC
GGCCCCGTGCTGCTGCCCGACAACCACTACCTGAGCACCCAGTCCGCCCTGAGCAAAGACCCCAACGAGA
AGCGCGATCACATGGTCCTGCTGGAGTTCGTGACCGCCGCCGGGATCACTCTCGGCATGGACGAGCTGTA
CAAGTACTCAGATCTCGAGCTCAAGCTTGGTACCATGGCGACCTGCATCGGGGAGAAGATCGAGGATTTT
AAAGTTGGAAATCTGCTTGGTAAAGGATCATTTGCTGGTGTCTACAGAGCTGAGTCCATTCACACTGGTT
TGGAAGTTGCAATCATGATGATAGATAAGAAAGCCATGTACAAAGCAGGAATGGTACAGAGAGTCCAAAA
TGAGGTGAAAATACATTGCCAATTGAAACATCCTTCTATCTTGGAGCTTTATAACTATTTTGAAGATAGC
AATTATGTGTATCTGGTATTAGAAATGTGCCATAATGGAGAAATGAACAGGTATCTAAAGAATAGAGTGA
AACCCTTCTCAGAAAATGAAGCTCGACACTTCATGCACCAGATCATCACAGGGATGTTGTATCTTCATTC
TCATGGTATACTACACCGGGACCTCACACTTTCTAACCTCCTACTGACTCGTAATATGAACATCAAGATT
GCTGATTTTGGGCTGGCAACTCAACTGAAAATGCCACATGAAAAGCACTATACATTATGTGGAACTCCTA
ACTACATTTCACCAGAAATTGCCACTCGAAGTGCACATGGCCTTGAATCTGATGTTTGGTCCCTGGGCTG
TATGTTTTATACATTACTTATCGGGAGACCACCCTTCGACACTGACACAGTCAAGAACACATTAAATAAA
GTAGTATTGGCAGATTATGAAATGCCATCTTT
