>Addgene plasmid #69842 | pEGFP-C3-PLK4-K41M-S285A-T289A-3xFLAG | addgene partial sequence | sequence record 127664 | SV40pA-R 5'-GAAATTTGTGATGCTATTGC-3'
GTTAACAACAACAATTGCATTCATTTTATGTTTCAGGTTCAGGGGGAGGTGTGGGAGGTTTTTTAAAGCA
AGTAAAACCTCTACAAATGTGGTATGGCTGATTATGATCAGTTATCTAGATCCGGTGGATCCTTTGTCAT
CGTCATCCTTGTAATCGATATCATGATCTTTATAATCACCGTCATGGTCTTTGTAGTCCATCGTCGACTG
CAGAATTCGAAGCTTATGAAAATTAGGAGTCGGATTAGAAAACATCAAAAGGATGGAAGACAGACACTGT
AATTTCTGTTTGATGTAGTCTGGTAATTTTTCATTTTCTCCATACCTAGTTGTTTGACCATTTGGTGAGG
TATAACTGATAGAAGACACTCCTGCCTGCACAACCAACTGGGACCCATCATTAAACTGAACCCACACAGC
TCCACTAGTTAACTGTGTAGCCCAACCAACATTTTTCACAAAAACAGATTTCAAAAGTTGTGCTGATTTA
GGAAGACAATCTTTTAGACTATTAGAAGAGATGTCTGTTCCAGAAGCTGTAGTTGTAAGACCAAGTCCTT
CATTTGTAACCATAGAGGGATTAAGGATTGGTGCCTGTGTTGGAGAAGCAGCACTATGCATGACCATTCT
GTTGAAAGATGCTCTATCTCTCGTTGGGTAATTTGAGTCCACAGAAGGAGGAGGTGATAAGGCCTTAGGT
GAACTAGTACTACCAGGTTTTCTTCCTATGATTATTGGGAAAAAGGGAGCACTCCTAGTTTTCCTTTCCT
CTTCTGAAATTATGGATTCCAGTGCTAAACAAATACGATGACCCTCATTAGCATGGTCCATATACATTTT
TATCTCCTCTTTCA
