>Addgene plasmid #69842 | pEGFP-C3-PLK4-K41M-S285A-T289A-3xFLAG | addgene partial sequence | sequence record 129140 | hPLK4int-F 5'-ACTTCGTAGAAATCCAGCAG-3'
TTGATGCTGGGCATGCCGCAATTTCTACTGCAATTACAGCTTCTTCCAGTACCAGTATAAGTGGTAGTTT
ATTTGACAAAAGAAGACTTTTGATTGGTCAGCCACTCCCAAATAAAATGACTGTATTTCCAAAGAATAAA
AGTTCAACTGATTTTTCTTCTTCAGGAGATGGAAACAGTTTTTATACTCAGTGGGGAAATCAAGAAACCA
GTAATAGTGGAAGGGGAAGAGTAATTCAAGATGCAGAAGAAAGGCCACATTCTCGATACCTTCGTAGAGC
TTATTCCTCTGATAGATCTGGCACTTCTAATAGTCAGTCTCAAGCAAAAACATATACAATGGAACGATGT
CACTCAGCAGAAATGCTTTCAGTGTCCAAAAGATCAGGAGGAGGTGAAAATGAAGAGAGGTACTCACCCA
CAGACAACAATGCCAACATTTTTAACTTCTTTAAAGAAAAGACATCCAGTAGTTCTGGATCTTTTGAAAG
ACCTGATAACAATCAAGCACTCTCCAATCATCTTTGTCCAGGAAAAACTCCTTTTCCATTTGCAGACCCG
ACACCTCAGACTGAAACCGTACAACAGTGGTTTGGGAATCTGCAAATAAATGCTCATTTAAGAAAAACTA
CTGAATATGACAGCATCAGCCCAAACC
